>Addgene plasmid #64277 | pcDNA3.1 iTEV | depositor full sequence | sequence record 107780 | pcDNA3.1 iTEV
GACGGATCGGGAGATCTCCCGATCCCCTATGGTGCACTCTCAGTACAATCTGCTCTGATGCCGCATAGTT
AAGCCAGTATCTGCTCCCTGCTTGTGTGTTGGAGGTCGCTGAGTAGTGCGCGAGCAAAATTTAAGCTACA
ACAAGGCAAGGCTTGACCGACAATTGCATGAAGAATCTGCTTAGGGTTAGGCGTTTTGCGCTGCTTCGCG
ATGTACGGGCCAGATATACGCGTTGACATTGATTATTGACTAGTTATTAATAGTAATCAATTACGGGGTC
ATTAGTTCATAGCCCATATATGGAGTTCCGCGTTACATAACTTACGGTAAATGGCCCGCCTGGCTGACCG
CCCAACGACCCCCGCCCATTGACGTCAATAATGACGTATGTTCCCATAGTAACGCCAATAGGGACTTTCC
ATTGACGTCAATGGGTGGAGTATTTACGGTAAACTGCCCACTTGGCAGTACATCAAGTGTATCATATGCC
AAGTACGCCCCCTATTGACGTCAATGACGGTAAATGGCCCGCCTGGCATTATGCCCAGTACATGACCTTA
TGGGACTTTCCTACTTGGCAGTACATCTACGTATTAGTCATCGCTATTACCATGGTGATGCGGTTTTGGC
AGTACATCAATGGGCGTGGATAGCGGTTTGACTCACGGGGATTTCCAAGTCTCCACCCCATTGACGTCAA
TGGGAGTTTGTTTTGGCACCAAAATCAACGGGACTTTCCAAAATGTCGTAACAACTCCGCCCCATTGACG
CAAATGGGCGGTAGGCGTGTACGGTGGGAGGTCTATATAAGCAGAGCTCTCTGGCTAACTAGAGAACCCA
CTGCTTACTGGCTTATCGAAATTAATACGACTCACTATAGGGAGACCCAAGCTGGCTAGCGTTTAAACTT
AAGCTTGCCACCATGTCCAAAGGAGAAGAACTGTTTACCGGTGTTGTGCCAATTTTGGTTGAACTCGATG
GTGATGTCAACGGACATAAGTTCTCAGTGAGAGGCGAAGGAGAAGGTGACGCCACCATTGGAAAATTGAC
TCTTAAATTCATCTGTACTACTGGTAAACTTCCTGTACCATGGCCGACTCTCGTAACAACGCTTACGTAC
GGAGTTCAGTGCTTTTCGAGATACCCAGACCATATGAAAAGACATGACTTTTTTAAGTCGGCTATGCCTG
AAGGTTACGTGCAAGAAAGAACAATTTCGTTCAAAGATGATGGAAAATATAAAACTAGAGCAGTTGTTAA
ATTTGAAGGAGATACTTTGGTTAACCGCATTGAACTGAAAGGAACAGATTTTAAAGAAGATGGTAATATT
CTTGGACACAAACTCGAATACAATTTTAATAGTCATAACGTATACATCACTGCTGATAAGCAAAAGAACG
GAATTAAAGCGAATTTCACAGTACGCCATAATGTAGAAGATGGCAGTGTTCAACTTGCCGACCATTACCA
ACAAAACACCCCTATTGGAGACGGTCCGGTACTTCTTCCTGATAATCACTACCTCTCAACACAAACAGTC
CTGAGCAAAGATCCAAATGAAAAAGGAGGCAGCGGATCCACCACTAACATTGCGCCGGCTCTGGACGGTG
CGTTTCATCGTATCACTTCTTCATCCTCCCTGATGGGCCTGTGTGACGAAACCGCGACTATTATCCGTGA
GATTACTGGCTACGACCGTGTGATGGTAGTACGTTTCGATGAAGAGGGTAATGCCGAAATTCTGTCCGAA
CGTCGTCGTGCGGACCTGGAAGCGTTCCTGGGTAACCGCTACCCGGCGTCTACTATTCCGCAGATCGCTC
GTCGCCTGTACGAACATAACCGTGTTCGCCTGCTGGTAGATGTGAACTATACTCCGGTTCCGCTACAGCC
GCGCATCAGCCCGCTGAACGGTCGTGATCTGGATATGTCCCTGTCTTGCCTGCGCTCTATGTCCCCGGTC
CACCAGAAATACATGCAGGACATGGGCGTTGGCGCGACCCTGGTTTGCTCTCTGATGGTGTCTGGTCGTT
TGTGGGGTCTGATCGCTTGCCACCACTACGAACCGCGCTTCGTTCCGTTCCACATTCGCGCTGCTGGCGA
AGCGCTGGCGGAAACTTGTGCGAACCGCATCGCGACGCTGGAGAGCGAAAATCTCTACTTCCAGAGTGAA
TTCTGTGAACGCGAGCAGATCCACCTGGCGGGCTCCATTCAGCCGCACGGTATCCTGCTGGCTGTGAAAG
AGCCAGACAACGTGGTGATCCAGGCTTCTATCAACGCTGCGGAGTTCCTGAACACCAACTCTGTTGTTGG
CCGTCCGCTGCGTGACCTGGGCGGCGATCTGCCTTTGCAGATCCTGCCGCACCTGAACGGCCCGCTGCAC
CTGGCTCCGGTGACCCTGCGTTGTACCGTGGGTTCTCCGCCGCGCCGTGTGGACTGTACCATTCACCGTC
CGTCTAACGGCGGCCTGATCGTAGAACTGGAACCAGCAACCAAGCTCGAGGGAGGCAGCCGGGACCACAT
GGTGCTGCACGAGTACGTGAACGCCGCCGGCATCACATAATCTAGAGGGCCCGTTTAAACCCGCTGATCA
GCCTCGACTGTGCCTTCTAGTTGCCAGCCATCTGTTGTTTGCCCCTCCCCCGTGCCTTCCTTGACCCTGG
AAGGTGCCACTCCCACTGTCCTTTCCTAATAAAATGAGGAAATTGCATCGCATTGTCTGAGTAGGTGTCA
TTCTATTCTGGGGGGTGGGGTGGGGCAGGACAGCAAGGGGGAGGATTGGGAAGACAATAGCAGGCATGCT
GGGGATGCGGTGGGCTCTATGGCTTCTGAGGCGGAAAGAACCAGCTGGGGCTCTAGGGGGTATCCCC
[124 nt withheld, positions 2868-2991]
C
[91 nt withheld, positions 2993-3083]
A
[49 nt withheld, positions 3085-3133]
CCTTTGACGTTGGAGTCCACGTTCTTT
[37 nt withheld, positions 3161-3197]
ACCCTATCTCGGTCTATTCTTTTGATTTATAAGGGATTTTGCCGATTTCGGCCTATTGGTTAAAAAATGA
GCTGATTTAACAAAAATTTAACGCGAATTAATTCTGTGGAATGTGTGTCAGTTAGGGTGTGGAAAGTCCC
CAGGCTCCCCAGCAGGCAGAAGTATGCAAAGCATGCATCTCAATTAGTCAGCAACCAGGTGTGGAAAGTC
CCCAGGCTCCCCAGCAGGCAGAAGTATGCAAAGCATGCATCTCAATTAGTCAGCAACCATAGTCCCGCCC
CTAACTCCGCCCATCCCGCCCCTAACTCCGCCCAGTTCCGCCCATTCTCCGCCCCATGGCTGACTAATTT
TTTTTATTTATGCAGAGGCCGAGGCCGCCTCTGCCTCTGAGCTATTCCAGAAGTAGTGAGGAGGCTTTTT
TGGAGGCCTAGGCTTTTGCAAAAAGCTCCCGGGAGCTTGTATATCCATTTTCGGATCTGATCAAGAGACA
GGATGAGGATCGTTTCGCATGATTGAACAAGATGGATTGCACGCAGGTTCTCCGGCCGCTTGGGTGGAGA
GGCTATTCGGCTATGACTGGGCACAACAGACAATCGGCTGCTCTGATGCCGCCGTGTTCCGGCTGTCAGC
GCAGGGGCGCCCGGTTCTTTTTGTCAAGACCGACCTGTCCGGTGCCCTGAATGAACTGCAGGACGAGGCA
GCGCGGCTATCGTGGCTGGCCACGACGGGCGTTCCTTGCGCAGCTGTGCTCGACGTTGTCACTGAAGCGG
GAAGGGACTGGCTGCTATTGGGCGAAGTGCCGGGGCAGGATCTCCTGTCATCTCACCTTGCTCCTGCCGA
GAAAGTATCCATCATGGCTGATGCAATGCGGCGGCTGCATACGCTTGATCCGGCTACCTGCCCATTCGAC
CACCAAGCGAAACATCGCATCGAGCGAGCACGTACTCGGATGGAAGCCGGTCTTGTCGATCAGGATGATC
TGGACGAAGAGCATCAGGGGCTCGCGCCAGCCGAACTGTTCGCCAGGCTCAAGGCGCGCATGCCCGACGG
CGAGGATCTCGTCGTGACCCATGGCGATGCCTGCTTGCCGAATATCATGGTGGAAAATGGCCGCTTTTCT
GGATTCATCGACTGTGGCCGGCTGGGTGTGGCGGACCGCTATCAGGACATAGCGTTGGCTACCCGTGATA
TTGCTGAAGAGCTTGGCGGCGAATGGGCTGACCGCTTCCTCGTGCTTTACGGTATCGCCGCTCCCGATTC
GCAGCGCATCGCCTTCTATCGCCTTCTTGACGAGTTCTTCTGAGCGGGACTCTGGGGTTCGAAATGACCG
ACCAAGCGACGCCCAACCTGCCATCACGAGATTTCGATTCCACCGCCGCCTTCTATGAAAGGTTGGGCTT
CGGAATCGTTTTCCGGGACGCCGGCTGGATGATCCTCCAGCGCGGGGATCTCATGCTGGAGTTCTTCGCC
CACCCCAACTTGTTTATTGCAGCTTATAATGGTTACAAATAAAGCAATAGCATCACAAATTTCACAAATA
AAGCATTTTTTTCACTGCATTCTAGTTGTGGTTTGTCCAAACTCATCAATGTATCTTATCATGTCTGTAT
ACCGTCGACCTCTAGCTAGAGCTTGGCGTAATCATGGTCATAGCTGTTTCCTGTGTGAAATTGTTATCCG
CTCACAATTCCACACAACATACGAGCCGGAAGCATAAAGTGTAAAGCCTGGGGTGCCTAATGAGTGAGCT
AACTCACATTAATTGCGTTGCGCTCACTGCCCGCTTTCCAGTCGGGAAACCTGTCGTGCCAGCTGCATTA
ATGAATCGGCCAACGCGCGGGGAGAGGCGGTTTGCGTATTGGGCGCTCTTCCGCTTCCTCGCTCACTGAC
TCGCTGCGCTCGGTCGTTCGGCTGCGGCGAGCGGTATCAGCTCACTCAAAGGCGGTAATACGGTTATCCA
CAGAATCAGGGGATAACGCAGGAAAGAACATGTGAGCAAAAGGCCAGCAAAAGGCCAGGAACCGTAAAAA
GGCCGCGTTGCTGGCGTTTTTCCATAGGCTCCGCCCCCCTGACGAGCATCACAAAAATCGACGCTCAAGT
CAGAGGTGGCGAAACCCGACAGGACTATAAAGATACCAGGCGTTTCCCCCTGGAAGCTCCCTCGTGCGCT
CTCCTGTTCCGACCCTGCCGCTTACCGGATACCTGTCCGCCTTTCTCCCTTCGGGAAGCGTGGCGCTTTC
TCATAGCTCACGCTGTAGGTATCTCAGTTCGGTGTAGGTCGTTCGCTCCAAGCTGGGCTGTGTGCACGAA
CCCCCCGTTCAGCCCGACCGCTGCGCCTTATCCGGTAACTATCGTCTTGAGTCCAACCCGGTAAGACACG
ACTTATCGCCACTGGCAGCAGCCACTGGTAACAGGATTAGCAGAGCGAGGTATGTAGGCGGTGCTACAGA
GTTCTTGAAGTGGTGGCCTAACTACGGCTACACTAGAAGAACAGTATTTGGTATCTGCGCTCTGCTGAAG
CCAGTTACCTTCGGAAAAAGAGTTGGTAGCTCTTGATCCGGCAAACAAACCACCGCTGGTAGCGGTTTTT
TTGTTTGCAAGCAGCAGATTACGCGCAGAAAAAAAGGATCTCAAGAAGATCCTTTGATCTTTTCTACGGG
GTCTGACGCTCAGTGGAACGAAAACTCACGTTAAGGGATTTTGGTCATGAGATTATCAAAAAGGATCTTC
ACCTAGATCCTTTTAAATTAAAAATGAAGTTTTAAATCAATCTAAAGTATATATGAGTAAACTTGGTCTG
ACAGTTACCAATGCTTAATCAGTGAGGCACCTATCTCAGCGATCTGTCTATTTCGTTCATCCATAGTTGC
CTGACTCCCCGTCGTGTAGATAACTACGATACGGGAGGGCTTACCATCTGGCCCCAGTGCTGCAATGATA
CCGCGAGACCCACGCTCACCGGCTCCAGATTTATCAGCAATAAACCAGCCAGCCGGAAGGGCCGAGCGCA
GAAGTGGTCCTGCAACTTTATCCGCCTCCATCCAGTCTATTAATTGTTGCCGGGAAGCTAGAGTAAGTAG
TTCGCCAGTTAATAGTTTGCGCAACGTTGTTGCCATTGCTACAGGCATCGTGGTGTCACGCTCGTCGTTT
GGTATGGCTTCATTCAGCTCCGGTTCCCAACGATCAAGGCGAGTTACATGATCCCCCATGTTGTGCAAAA
AAGCGGTTAGCTCCTTCGGTCCTCCGATCGTTGTCAGAAGTAAGTTGGCCGCAGTGTTATCACTCATGGT
TATGGCAGCACTGCATAATTCTCTTACTGTCATGCCATCCGTAAGATGCTTTTCTGTGACTGGTGAGTAC
TCAACCAAGTCATTCTGAGAATAGTGTATGCGGCGACCGAGTTGCTCTTGCCCGGCGTCAATACGGGATA
ATACCGCGCCACATAGCAGAACTTTAAAAGTGCTCATCATTGGAAAACGTTCTTCGGGGCGAAAACTCTC
AAGGATCTTACCGCTGTTGAGATCCAGTTCGATGTAACCCACTCGTGCACCCAACTGATCTTCAGCATCT
TTTACTTTCACCAGCGTTTCTGGGTGAGCAAAAACAGGAAGGCAAAATGCCGCAAAAAAGGGAATAAGGG
CGACACGGAAATGTTGAATACTCATACTCTTCCTTTTTCAATATTATTGAAGCATTTATCAGGGTTATTG
TCTCATGAGCGGATACATATTTGAATGTATTTAGAAAAATAAACAAATAGGGGTTCCGCGCACATTTCCC
CGAAAAGTGCCACCTGACGTC
Features (pLannotate 1.2.2; 22 found; start..end, strand, type, name):
     28..80      -  misc_feature   bom (fragment): basis of mobility region from pBR322
    235..614     +  enhancer       CMV enhancer: human cytomegalovirus immediate early enhancer
    615..818     +  promoter       CMV promoter: human cytomegalovirus (CMV) immediate early promoter
    814..847     +  LTR            5' LTR (truncated) (fragment): truncated 5' long terminal repeat (LTR) from HIV-1
    863..881     +  promoter       T7 promoter: promoter for bacteriophage T7 RNA polymerase
    923..1564    +  CDS            GFP(1-10): fragment of superfolder GFP consisting of the first 10 β-strands associates with GFP11, the 11th β-strand, to reconstitute fluorescent GFP (Cabantous et al., 2005; Kamiyama et al., 2016)
   1580..2170    +  CDS            mIFP (fragment): mIFP is a basic (constitutively fluorescent) near ir fluorescent protein published in 2015, derived from Bradyrhizobium sp.. It has very low acid sensitivity. It requires the cofactor biliverdin for fluorescence.
   2174..2494    +  CDS            mIFP (fragment): mIFP is a basic (constitutively fluorescent) near ir fluorescent protein published in 2015, derived from Bradyrhizobium sp.. It has very low acid sensitivity. It requires the cofactor biliverdin for fluorescence.
   2598..2822    +  polyA_signal   bGH poly(A) signal: bovine growth hormone polyadenylation signal
   2826..2847    +  promoter       SV40 promoter (fragment): SV40 enhancer and early promoter
   2868..3296    +  rep_origin     f1 ori (sequence partly withheld): f1 bacteriophage origin of replication; arrow indicates direction of (+) strand synthesis
   3310..3639    +  promoter       SV40 promoter: SV40 enhancer and early promoter
   3706..4497    +  CDS            neo: KKA2_KLEPN - Also known as kan, nptII. Experimental evidence at protein level: Swiss-Prot protein existence level 1. Resistance to kanamycin, neomycin, paromomycin, ribostamycin, butirosin and gentamicin B. From Klebsiella pneumoniae.
   4521..4679    +  CDS            ble (fragment): BLE_KLEPN - Experimental evidence at protein level: Swiss-Prot protein existence level 1. Binding protein with a strong affinity to the bleomycin family of antibiotics. Binds to CL990; an antimitotic-antibiotic compound. From Klebsiella pneumoniae.
   4674..4795    +  polyA_signal   SV40 poly(A) signal: SV40 polyadenylation signal
   4868..4884    -  protein_bind   lac operator: The lac repressor binds to the lac operator to inhibit transcription in E. coli. This inhibition can be relieved by adding lactose or isopropyl-β-D-thiogalactopyranoside (IPTG). lac repressor encoded by lacI
   4892..4922    -  promoter       lac promoter: promoter for the E. coli lac operon
   4937..4958    -  protein_bind   CAP binding site: CAP binding activates transcription in the presence of cAMP. E. coli catabolite activator protein
   4971..5063    -  CDS            lacI (fragment): lac repressor; lacI; The lac repressor binds to the lac operator to inhibit transcription in E. coli. This inhibition can be relieved by adding lactose or isopropyl-β-D-thiogalactopyranoside (IPTG).
   5246..5831    -  rep_origin     ori: high-copy-number ColE1/pMB1/pBR322/pUC origin of replication
   6002..6862    -  CDS            AmpR: β-lactamase; bla; confers resistance to ampicillin, carbenicillin, and related antibiotics
   6863..6967    -  promoter       AmpR promoter: bla
