[The description below was written by a language model from this plasmid's Addgene catalogue record and pLannotate feature annotations shown in this document.]
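Description:
pcDNA3.1 iTEV is a mammalian expression plasmid of about 7 kb, built on the pcDNA3.1 backbone, that encodes a synthetic infrared fluorescent sensor for tobacco etch virus (TEV) protease. It is propagated in E. coli through a high-copy ColE1/pUC-type origin and selected with ampicillin via the β-lactamase gene. The backbone also carries an f1 origin for single-stranded DNA production. An SV40 early promoter drives a neomycin phosphotransferase cassette with an SV40 poly(A) signal, the usual means of selecting stably transfected mammalian cells with G418. Small annotated fragments such as bom, lacI, the lac promoter/operator, ble and an HIV-1 LTR piece appear to be backbone remnants or short homology hits rather than functional parts.

The roughly 1.6 kb insert sits between HindIII and XbaI sites, downstream of the CMV immediate-early enhancer and promoter and upstream of the bovine growth hormone polyadenylation signal. A T7 promoter lies just ahead of the coding region. The feature table resolves the insert into a GFP(1-10) segment, the first ten β-strands of superfolder GFP, followed by two adjacent fragments of mIFP, a biliverdin-dependent near-infrared fluorescent protein derived from a Bradyrhizobium bacteriophytochrome. The split annotation of mIFP is consistent with an engineered or rearranged scaffold. However, the record annotates neither the TEV cleavage site nor a GFP11 strand, and it does not describe the activation mechanism.

The associated publication concerns rationally designed fluorogenic protease reporters, so the construct is intended for expression in mammalian cells to report TEV protease activity by infrared fluorescence.
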