Addgene plasmid #64277: pcDNA3.1 iTEV
Purpose: Expresses infrared fluorescent tobacco etch virus protease sensor (iTEV)
Depositing lab: Xiaokun Shu. Depositing organization: University of California, San Francisco (UCSF). Publication: Rationally designed fluorogenic protease reporter visualizes spatiotemporal dynamics of apoptosis in vivo. To TL, Piggott BJ, Makhijani K, Yu D, Jan YN, Shu X. Proc Natl Acad Sci U S A. 2015 Mar 17;112(11):3338-43. doi: 10.1073/pnas.1502857112. Epub 2015 Mar 2. PubMed 25733847.
Backbone
  Vector backbone: pcDNA3.1
  Backbone size w/o insert (bp): 5360
  Total vector size (bp): 7000
  Vector type: Mammalian Expression
Growth in bacteria
  Bacterial resistance: Ampicillin, 100 μg/mL
  Growth temperature: 37°C
  Growth strain: Top10
  Copy number: Unknown
Gene/Insert
  Gene/Insert name: Infrared fluorescent tobacco etch virus protease sensor (iTEV) (alt name: iTEV)
  Species: Synthetic
  Insert size (bp): 1635
  Promoter: CMV
  Cloning method: Restriction Enzyme; 5′ cloning site HindIII (not destroyed); 3′ cloning site XbaI (not destroyed)
  Sequencing primers: 5′ TAATACGACTCACTATAGGG; 3′ TAGAAGGCACAGTCGAGG
Terms and licenses: Academic/Nonprofit Terms; Industry Terms: Not Available to Industry
How to cite: pcDNA3.1 iTEV was a gift from Xiaokun Shu (Addgene plasmid # 64277 ; http://n2t.net/addgene:64277 ; RRID:Addgene_64277)
