>Addgene plasmid #64277 | pcDNA3.1 iTEV | addgene partial sequence | sequence record 109935 | BGH-rev 5'-TAGAAGGCACAGTCGAGG-3'
ATGTGATGCCGGCGGCGTTCACGTACTCGTGCAGCACCATGTGGTCCCGGCTGCCTCCCTCGAGCTTGGT
TGCTGGTTCCAGTTCTACGATCAGGCCGCCGTTAGACGGACGGTGAATGGTACAGTCCACACGGCGCGGC
GGAGAACCCACGGTACAACGCAGGGTCACCGGAGCCAGGTGCAGCGGGCCGTTCAGGTGCGGCAGGATCT
GCAAAGGCAGATCGCCGCCCAGGTCACGCAGCGGACGGCCAACAACAGAGTTGGTGTTCAGGAACTCCGC
AGCGTTGATAGAAGCCTGGATCACCACGTTGTCTGGCTCTTTCACAGCCAGCAGGATACCGTGCGGCTGA
ATGGAGCCCGCCAGGTGGATCTGCTCGCGTTCACAGAATTCACTCTGGAAGTAGAGATTTTCGCTCTCCA
GCGTCGCGATGCGGTTCGCACAAGTTTCCGCCAGCGCTTCGCCAGCAGCGCGAATGTGGAACGGAACGAA
GCGCGGTTCGTAGTGGTGGCAAGCGATCAGACCCCACAAACGACCAGACACCATCAGAGAGCAAACCAGG
GTCGCGCCAACGCCCATGTCCTGCATGTATTTCTGGTGGACCGGGGACATAGAGCGCAGGCAAGACAGGG
ACATATCCAGATCACGACCGTTCAGCGGGCTGATGCGCGGCTGTAGCGGAACCGGAGTATAGTTCACATC
TACCAGCAGGCGAACACGGTTATGTTCGTACAGGCGACGAGCGATCTGCGGAATAGTAGACGCCGGGTAG
CGGTTACCCAGGAACGCTTCCAGGTCCGCACGACGACGTTCGGACAGAATTTCGGCATTACCCTCTTCAT
CGAAACGTACTACCATC
