>Addgene plasmid #64277 | pcDNA3.1 iTEV | addgene partial sequence | sequence record 109937 | CMV-F 5'-CGCAAATGGGCGGTAGGCGTG-3'
ACTAGAGAACCCACTGCTTACTGGCTTATCGAAATTAATACGACTCACTATAGGGAGACCCAAGCTGGCT
AGCGTTTAAACTTAAGCTTGCCACCATGTCCAAAGGAGAAGAACTGTTTACCGGTGTTGTGCCAATTTTG
GTTGAACTCGATGGTGATGTCAACGGACATAAGTTCTCAGTGAGAGGCGAAGGAGAAGGTGACGCCACCA
TTGGAAAATTGACTCTTAAATTCATCTGTACTACTGGTAAACTTCCTGTACCATGGCCGACTCTCGTAAC
AACGCTTACGTACGGAGTTCAGTGCTTTTCGAGATACCCAGACCATATGAAAAGACATGACTTTTTTAAG
TCGGCTATGCCTGAAGGTTACGTGCAAGAAAGAACAATTTCGTTCAAAGATGATGGAAAATATAAAACTA
GAGCAGTTGTTAAATTTGAAGGAGATACTTTGGTTAACCGCATTGAACTGAAAGGAACAGATTTTAAAGA
AGATGGTAATATTCTTGGACACAAACTCGAATACAATTTTAATAGTCATAACGTATACATCACTGCTGAT
AAGCAAAAGAACGGAATTAAAGCGAATTTCACAGTACGCCATAATGTAGAAGATGGCAGTGTTCAACTTG
CCGACCATTACCAACAAAACACCCCTATTGGAGACGGTCCGGTACTTCTTCCTGATAATCACTACCTCTC
AACACAAACAGTCCTGAGCAAAGATCCAAATGAAAAAGGAGGCAGCGGATCCACCACTAACATTGCGCCG
GCTCTGGACGGTGCGTTTCATCGTATCACTTCTTCATCCTCCCTGATGGGCCTGTGTGACGAAACCGCGA
CTATTATCCGTGAGATTACTGGCTACGACCGTGTGATGGTAGTACGTTTCGATGAAGAGGGTAATGCCGA
AATTCTGTCCGAACGTCGTCGTGCGGAC
